Addgene plasmid #181716: pAG416-GAL-FUS-G156E
Purpose: Galactose inducible expression of FUS-G156E
Depositing lab: Alejandro Chavez. Depositing organization: Columbia University.
Backbone
  Vector backbone: pAG416-GAL-ccdb
  Vector type: Yeast Expression
Growth in bacteria
  Bacterial resistance: Ampicillin, 100 μg/mL
  Growth temperature: 30°C
  Growth strain: NEB Stable
  Copy number: High Copy
Gene/Insert
  Gene/Insert name: FUS
  Species: H. sapiens (human)
  Mutation: G156E
  Entrez Gene: FUS (a.k.a. ALS6, ETM4, FUS1, HNRNPP2, POMP75, TLS, altFUS)
  Cloning method: Gateway Cloning
Terms and licenses: Academic/Nonprofit Terms; Industry Terms: Not Available to Industry
How to cite: pAG416-GAL-FUS-G156E was a gift from Alejandro Chavez (Addgene plasmid # 181716 ; http://n2t.net/addgene:181716 ; RRID:Addgene_181716)
