[The description below was written by a language model from this plasmid's Addgene catalogue record and pLannotate feature annotations shown in this document.]
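Description:
pAG416-GAL-FUS-G156E is a yeast expression plasmid of about 7.2 kb, derived from the Gateway destination vector pAG416-GAL-ccdB and built for galactose-inducible expression of a mutant human FUS protein in Saccharomyces cerevisiae. It is a yeast–E. coli shuttle vector. In yeast it is maintained through a CEN6/ARS element, which gives stable, low-copy centromeric propagation. It is selected there through the URA3 auxotrophic marker under its own promoter, which allows growth without uracil and can be counterselected with 5-FOA. In bacteria it replicates from a high-copy ColE1/pUC-type origin and is selected with ampicillin via the β-lactamase gene. An f1 phage origin and remnants of the pBluescript-style backbone are also present, including lac promoter/operator elements, lacZα and lacI fragments, and flanking T3 and T7 promoters.

The expression cassette consists of the GAL1 promoter, the FUS coding sequence and the CYC1 transcription terminator. The FUS open reading frame is flanked by attB1 and attB2 sites, the footprint of the Gateway recombination that replaced the ccdB counterselection cassette of the parent vector with the insert. No epitope or fluorescent tag is annotated. GAL1 is regulated by Gal4, so transcription is switched on when cells are shifted to galactose, allowing controlled onset of expression. The insert is human FUS (also known as TLS), a DNA/RNA-binding protein involved in transcription regulation, splicing, RNA transport and DNA damage response. It carries the G156E substitution, and one of the listed gene aliases is ALS6. The record states the purpose only as inducible expression of this variant, which would fit studying its effects in a yeast model.
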