Features (pLannotate 1.2.2; 24 found; start..end, strand, type, name):
     69..572     -  misc_feature   CEN/ARS: S. cerevisiae CEN6 centromere fused to an autonomously replicating sequence
    609..713     +  promoter       AmpR promoter: bla
    714..1574    +  CDS            AmpR: β-lactamase; bla; confers resistance to ampicillin, carbenicillin, and related antibiotics
   1745..2333    +  rep_origin     ori: high-copy-number ColE1/pMB1/pBR322/pUC origin of replication
   2516..2608    +  CDS            lacI (fragment): lac repressor; lacI; The lac repressor binds to the lac operator to inhibit transcription in E. coli. This inhibition can be relieved by adding lactose or isopropyl-β-D-thiogalactopyranoside (IPTG).
   2621..2642    +  protein_bind   CAP binding site: CAP binding activates transcription in the presence of cAMP. E. coli catabolite activator protein
   2657..2687    +  promoter       lac promoter: promoter for the E. coli lac operon
   2695..2711    +  protein_bind   lac operator: The lac repressor binds to the lac operator to inhibit transcription in E. coli. This inhibition can be relieved by adding lactose or isopropyl-β-D-thiogalactopyranoside (IPTG). lac repressor encoded by lacI
   2756..2774    +  promoter       T3 promoter: promoter for bacteriophage T3 RNA polymerase
   2798..3239    +  promoter       GAL1 promoter: S. cerevisiae GAL1; inducible promoter, regulated by Gal4
   3254..3274    +  misc_feature   MCS (fragment): pBluescript multiple cloning site
   3278..3302    +  protein_bind   attB1: mutant version of attB; recombination site for the Gateway® BP reaction BP Clonase™
   3308..4885    +  CDS            FUS: FUS_HUMAN - Also known as TLS. Experimental evidence at protein level: Swiss-Prot protein existence level 1. DNA/RNA-binding protein that plays a role in various cellular processes such as transcription regulation, RNA splicing, RNA transport, DNA repair and damage response (PubMed:27731383). Binds to nascent pre-mRNAs and acts as a molecular mediator between RNA polymerase II and U1 small nuclear ribonucleoprotein thereby coupling transcription and splicing (PubMed:26124092). Binds also its own pre- mRNA and autoregulates its expression; this autoregulation mechanism is mediated by non-sense-
   4890..4914    -  protein_bind   attB2: mutant version of attB; recombination site for the Gateway® BP reaction BP Clonase™
   4918..4965    +  misc_feature   MCS (fragment): pBluescript multiple cloning site
   4966..5213    +  terminator     CYC1 terminator: S. cerevisiae CYC1; transcription terminator for CYC1
   5232..5250    -  promoter       T7 promoter: promoter for bacteriophage T7 RNA polymerase
   5258..5413    +  CDS            lacZα (fragment): LacZα fragment of β-galactosidase; lacZ fragment
   5417..5845    +  rep_origin     f1 ori (sequence partly withheld): f1 bacteriophage origin of replication; arrow indicates direction of (+) strand synthesis
   5873..5924    -  misc_feature   bom (fragment): basis of mobility region from pBR322
   6003..6806    -  CDS            URA3: orotidine-5'-phosphate decarboxylase, required for uracil biosynthesis; S. cerevisiae URA3; yeast auxotrophic marker, counterselectable with 5-fluoroorotic acid (5-FOA)
   6807..7022    -  promoter       URA3 promoter: S. cerevisiae URA3
   7030..7079    -  misc_feature   bom (fragment): basis of mobility region from pBR322
   7181..1       -  CDS            rop (fragment) (across the origin): Rop protein, which maintains plasmids at low copy number; rop
>Addgene plasmid #181716 | pAG416-GAL-FUS-G156E | addgene full sequence | sequence record 430956 | Addgene NGS Result
GACGAAAGGGCCTCGTGATACGCCTATTTTTATAGGTTAATGTCATGATAATAATGGTTTCTTAGACGGA
TCGCTTGCCTGTAACTTACACGCGCCTCGTATCTTTTAATGATGGAATAATTTGGGAATTTACTCTGTGT
TTATTTATTTTTATGTTTTGTATTTGGATTTTAGAAAGTAAATAAAGAAGGTAGAAGAGTTACGGAATGA
AGAAAAAAAAATAAACAAAGGTTTAAAAAATTTCAACAAAAAGCGTACTTTACATATATATTTATTAGAC
AAGAAAAGCAGATTAAATAGATATACATTCGATTAACGATAAGTAAAATGTAAAATCACAGGATTTTCGT
GTGTGGTCTTCTACACAGACAAGATGAAACAATTCGGCATTAATACCTGAGAGCAGGAAGAGCAAGATAA
AAGGTAGTATTTGTTGGCGATCCCCCTAGAGTCTTTTACATCTTCGGAAAACAAAAACTATTTTTTCTTT
AATTTCTTTTTTTACTTTCTATTTTTAATTTATATATTTATATTAAAAAATTTAAATTATAATTATTTTT
ATAGCACGTGATGAAAAGGACCCAGGTGGCACTTTTCGGGGAAATGTGCGCGGAACCCCTATTTGTTTAT
TTTTCTAAATACATTCAAATATGTATCCGCTCATGAGACAATAACCCTGATAAATGCTTCAATAATATTG
AAAAAGGAAGAGTATGAGTATTCAACATTTCCGTGTCGCCCTTATTCCCTTTTTTGCGGCATTTTGCCTT
CCTGTTTTTGCTCACCCAGAAACGCTGGTGAAAGTAAAAGATGCTGAAGATCAGTTGGGTGCACGAGTGG
GTTACATCGAACTGGATCTCAACAGCGGTAAGATCCTTGAGAGTTTTCGCCCCGAAGAACGTTTTCCAAT
GATGAGCACTTTTAAAGTTCTGCTATGTGGCGCGGTATTATCCCGTATTGACGCCGGGCAAGAGCAACTC
GGTCGCCGCATACACTATTCTCAGAATGACTTGGTTGAGTACTCACCAGTCACAGAAAAGCATCTTACGG
ATGGCATGACAGTAAGAGAATTATGCAGTGCTGCCATAACCATGAGTGATAACACTGCGGCCAACTTACT
TCTGACAACGATCGGAGGACCGAAGGAGCTAACCGCTTTTTTGCACAACATGGGGGATCATGTAACTCGC
CTTGATCGTTGGGAACCGGAGCTGAATGAAGCCATACCAAACGACGAGCGTGACACCACGATGCCTGTAG
CAATGGCAACAACGTTGCGCAAACTATTAACTGGCGAACTACTTACTCTAGCTTCCCGGCAACAATTAAT
AGACTGGATGGAGGCGGATAAAGTTGCAGGACCACTTCTGCGCTCGGCCCTTCCGGCTGGCTGGTTTATT
GCTGATAAATCTGGAGCCGGTGAGCGTGGGTCTCGCGGTATCATTGCAGCACTGGGGCCAGATGGTAAGC
CCTCCCGTATCGTAGTTATCTACACGACGGGGAGTCAGGCAACTATGGATGAACGAAATAGACAGATCGC
TGAGATAGGTGCCTCACTGATTAAGCATTGGTAACTGTCAGACCAAGTTTACTCATATATACTTTAGATT
GATTTAAAACTTCATTTTTAATTTAAAAGGATCTAGGTGAAGATCCTTTTTGATAATCTCATGACCAAAA
TCCCTTAACGTGAGTTTTCGTTCCACTGAGCGTCAGACCCCGTAGAAAAGATCAAAGGATCTTCTTGAGA
TCCTTTTTTTCTGCGCGTAATCTGCTGCTTGCAAACAAAAAAACCACCGCTACCAGCGGTGGTTTGTTTG
CCGGATCAAGAGCTACCAACTCTTTTTCCGAAGGTAACTGGCTTCAGCAGAGCGCAGATACCAAATACTG
TTCTTCTAGTGTAGCCGTAGTTAGGCCACCACTTCAAGAACTCTGTAGCACCGCCTACATACCTCGCTCT
GCTAATCCTGTTACCAGTGGCTGCTGCCAGTGGCGATAAGTCGTGTCTTACCGGGTTGGACTCAAGACGA
TAGTTACCGGATAAGGCGCAGCGGTCGGGCTGAACGGGGGGTTCGTGCACACAGCCCAGCTTGGAGCGAA
CGACCTACACCGAACTGAGATACCTACAGCGTGAGCTATGAGAAAGCGCCACGCTTCCCGAAGGGAGAAA
GGCGGACAGGTATCCGGTAAGCGGCAGGGTCGGAACAGGAGAGCGCACGAGGGAGCTTCCAGGGGGAAAC
GCCTGGTATCTTTATAGTCCTGTCGGGTTTCGCCACCTCTGACTTGAGCGTCGATTTTTGTGATGCTCGT
CAGGGGGGCGGAGCCTATGGAAAAACGCCAGCAACGCGGCCTTTTTACGGTTCCTGGCCTTTTGCTGGCC
TTTTGCTCACATGTTCTTTCCTGCGTTATCCCCTGATTCTGTGGATAACCGTATTACCGCCTTTGAGTGA
GCTGATACCGCTCGCCGCAGCCGAACGACCGAGCGCAGCGAGTCAGTGAGCGAGGAAGCGGAAGAGCGCC
CAATACGCAAACCGCCTCTCCCCGCGCGTTGGCCGATTCATTAATGCAGCTGGCACGACAGGTTTCCCGA
CTGGAAAGCGGGCAGTGAGCGCAACGCAATTAATGTGAGTTAGCTCACTCATTAGGCACCCCAGGCTTTA
CACTTTATGCTTCCGGCTCGTATGTTGTGTGGAATTGTGAGCGGATAACAATTTCACACAGGAAACAGCT
ATGACCATGATTACGCCAAGCGCGCAATTAACCCTCACTAAAGGGAACAAAAGCTGGAGCTCTAGTACGG
ATTAGAAGCCGCCGAGCGGGTGACAGCCCTCCGAAGGAAGACTCTCCTCCGTGCGTCCTCGTCTTCACCG
GTCGCGTTCCTGAAACGCAGATGTGCCTCGCGCCGCACTGCTCCGAACAATAAAGATTCTACAATACTAG
CTTTTATGGTTATGAAGAGGAAAAATTGGCAGTAACCTGGCCCCACAAACCTTCAAATGAACGAATCAAA
TTAACAACCATAGGATGATAATGCGATTAGTTTTTTAGCCTTATTTCTGGGGTAATTAATCAGCGAAGCG
ATGATTTTTGATCTATTAACAGATATATAAATGCAAAAACTGCATAACCACTTTAACTAATACTTTCAAC
ATTTTCGGTTTGTATTACTTCTTATTCAAATGTAATAAAAGTATCAACAAAAAATTGTTAATATACCTCT
ATACTTTAACGTCAAGGAGAAAAAACCCCGGATTCTAGAACTAGTGGATCCCCCATCACAAGTTTGTACA
AAAAAGCAGGCTCCACCATGGCCTCAAACGATTATACCCAACAAGCAACCCAAAGCTATGGGGCCTACCC
CACCCAGCCCGGGCAGGGCTATTCCCAGCAGAGCAGTCAGCCCTACGGACAGCAGAGTTACAGTGGTTAT
AGCCAGTCCACGGACACTTCAGGCTATGGCCAGAGCAGCTATTCTTCTTATGGCCAGAGCCAGAACACAG
GCTATGGAACTCAGTCAACTCCCCAGGGATATGGCTCGACTGGCGGCTATGGCAGTAGCCAGAGCTCCCA
ATCGTCTTACGGGCAGCAGTCCTCCTATCCTGGCTATGGCCAGCAGCCAGCTCCCAGCAGCACCTCGGGA
AGTTACGGTAGCAGTTCTCAGAGCAGCAGCTATGGGCAGCCCCAGAGTGGGAGCTACAGCCAGCAGCCTA
GCTATGGTGGACAGCAGCAAAGCTATGGACAGCAGCAAAGCTATAATCCCCCTCAGGGCTATGAACAGCA
GAACCAGTACAACAGCAGCAGTGGTGGTGGAGGTGGAGGTGGAGGTGGAGGTAACTATGGCCAAGATCAA
TCCTCCATGAGTAGTGGTGGTGGCAGTGGTGGCGGTTATGGCAATCAAGACCAGAGTGGTGGAGGTGGCA
GCGGTGGCTATGGACAGCAGGACCGTGGAGGCCGCGGCAGGGGTGGCAGTGGTGGCGGCGGCGGCGGCGG
CGGTGGTGGTTACAACCGCAGCAGTGGTGGCTATGAACCCAGAGGTCGTGGAGGTGGCCGTGGAGGCAGA
GGTGGCATGGGCGGAAGTGACCGTGGTGGCTTCAATAAATTTGGTGGCCCTCGGGACCAAGGATCACGTC
ATGACTCCGAACAGGATAATTCAGACAACAACACCATCTTTGTGCAAGGCCTGGGTGAGAATGTTACAAT
TGAGTCTGTGGCTGATTACTTCAAGCAGATTGGTATTATTAAGACAAACAAGAAAACGGGACAGCCCATG
ATTAATTTGTACACAGACAGGGAAACTGGCAAGCTGAAGGGAGAGGCAACGGTCTCTTTTGATGACCCAC
CTTCAGCTAAAGCAGCTATTGACTGGTTTGATGGTAAAGAATTCTCCGGAAATCCTATCAAGGTCTCATT
TGCTACTCGCCGGGCAGACTTTAATCGGGGTGGTGGCAATGGTCGTGGAGGCCGAGGGCGAGGAGGACCC
ATGGGCCGTGGAGGCTATGGAGGTGGTGGCAGTGGTGGTGGTGGCCGAGGAGGATTTCCCAGTGGAGGTG
GTGGCGGTGGAGGACAGCAGCGAGCTGGTGACTGGAAGTGTCCTAATCCCACCTGTGAGAATATGAACTT
CTCTTGGAGGAATGAATGCAACCAGTGTAAGGCCCCTAAACCAGATGGCCCAGGAGGGGGACCAGGTGGC
TCTCACATGGGGGGTAACTACGGGGATGATCGTCGTGGTGGCAGAGGAGGCTATGATCGAGGCGGCTACC
GGGGCCGCGGCGGGGACCGTGGAGGCTTCCGAGGGGGCCGGGGTGGTGGGGACAGAGGTGGCTTTGGCCC
TGGCAAGATGGATTCCAGGGGTGAGCACAGACAGGATCGCAGGGAGAGGCCGTATTAGGACCCAGCTTTC
TTGTACAAAGTGGTGATGGGCTGCAGGAATTCGATATCAAGCTTATCGATACCGTCGACCTCGAGTCATG
TAATTAGTTATGTCACGCTTACATTCACGCCCTCCCCCCACATCCGCTCTAACCGAAAAGGAAGGAGTTA
GACAACCTGAAGTCTAGGTCCCTATTTATTTTTTTATAGTTATGTTAGTATTAAGAACGTTATTTATATT
TCAAATTTTTCTTTTTTTTCTGTACAGACGCGTGTACGCATGTAACATTATACTGAAAACCTTGCTTGAG
AAGGTTTTGGGACGCTCGAAGGCTTTAATTTGCGGCCGGTACCCAATTCGCCCTATAGTGAGTCGTATTA
CGCGCGCTCACTGGCCGTCGTTTTACAACGTCGTGACTGGGAAAACCCTGGCGTTACCCAACTTAATCGC
CTTGCAGCACATCCCCCTTTCGCCAGCTGGCGTAATAGCGAAGAGGCCCGCACCGATCGCCCTTCCCAAC
AGTTGCGCAGCCTGAATGGCGAATGG
[124 nt withheld, positions 5417-5540]
C
[91 nt withheld, positions 5542-5632]
A
[49 nt withheld, positions 5634-5682]
CCTTTGACGTTGGAGTCCACGTTCTTT
[37 nt withheld, positions 5710-5746]
ACCCTATCTCGGTCTATTCTTTTGATTTATAAGGGATTTTGCCGATTTCGGCCTATTGGTTAAAAAATGA
GCTGATTTAACAAAAATTTAACGCGAATTTTAACAAAATATTAACGCTTACAATTTCCTGATGCGGTATT
TTCTCCTTACGCATCTGTGCGGTATTTCACACCGCATAGGGTAATAACTGATATAATTAAATTGAAGCTC
TAATTTGTGAGTTTAGTATACATGCATTTACTTATAATACAGTTTTTTAGTTTTGCTGGCCGCATCTTCT
CAAATATGCTTCCCAGCCTGCTTTTCTGTAACGTTCACCCTCTACCTTAGCATCCCTTCCCTTTGCAAAT
AGTCCTCTTCCAACAATAATAATGTCAGATCCTGTAGAGACCACATCATCCACGGTTCTATACTGTTGAC
CCAATGCGTCTCCCTTGTCATCTAAACCCACACCGGGTGTCATAATCAACCAATCGTAACCTTCATCTCT
TCCACCCATGTCTCTTTGAGCAATAAAGCCGATAACAAAATCTTTGTCGCTCTTCGCAATGTCAACAGTA
CCCTTAGTATATTCTCCAGTAGATAGGGAGCCCTTGCATGACAATTCTGCTAACATCAAAAGGCCTCTAG
GTTCCTTTGTTACTTCTTCTGCCGCCTGCTTCAAACCGCTAACAATACCTGGGCCCACCACACCGTGTGC
ATTCGTAATGTCTGCCCATTCTGCTATTCTGTATACACCCGCAGAGTACTGCAATTTGACTGTATTACCA
ATGTCAGCAAATTTTCTGTCTTCGAAGAGTAAAAAATTGTACTTGGCGGATAATGCCTTTAGCGGCTTAA
CTGTGCCCTCCATGGAAAAATCAGTCAAGATATCCACATGTGTTTTTAGTAAACAAATTTTGGGACCTAA
TGCTTCAACTAACTCCAGTAATTCCTTGGTGGTACGAACATCCAATGAAGCACACAAGTTTGTTTGCTTT
TCGTGCATGATATTAAATAGCTTGGCAGCAACAGGACTAGGATGAGTAGCAGCACGTTCCTTATATGTAG
CTTTCGACATGATTTATCTTCGTTTCCTGCAGGTTTTTGTTCTGTGCAGTTGGGTTAAGAATACTGGGCA
ATTTCATGTTTCTTCAACACTACATATGCGTATATATACCAATCTAAGTCTGTGCTCCTTCCTTCGTTCT
TCCTTCTGTTCGGAGATTACCGAATCAAAAAAATTTCAAGGAAACCGAAATCAAAAAAAAGAATAAAAAA
AAAATGATGAATTGAAAAGGTGGTATGGTGCACTCTCAGTACAATCTGCTCTGATGCCGCATAGTTAAGC
CAGCCCCGACACCCGCCAACACCCGCTGACGCGCCCTGACGGGCTTGTCTGCTCCCGGCATCCGCTTACA
GACAAGCTGTGACCGTCTCCGGGAGCTGCATGTGTCAGAGGTTTTCACCGTCATCACCGAAACGCGCGA
