>Addgene plasmid #181716 | pAG416-GAL-FUS-G156E | depositor partial sequence | sequence record 351421 | Insert Sequence
ATGGCCTCAAACGATTATACCCAACAAGCAACCCAAAGCTATGGGGCCTACCCCACCCAGCCCGGGCAGG
GCTATTCCCAGCAGAGCAGTCAGCCCTACGGACAGCAGAGTTACAGTGGTTATAGCCAGTCCACGGACAC
TTCAGGCTATGGCCAGAGCAGCTATTCTTCTTATGGCCAGAGCCAGAACACAGGCTATGGAACTCAGTCA
ACTCCCCAGGGATATGGCTCGACTGGCGGCTATGGCAGTAGCCAGAGCTCCCAATCGTCTTACGGGCAGC
AGTCCTCCTATCCTGGCTATGGCCAGCAGCCAGCTCCCAGCAGCACCTCGGGAAGTTACGGTAGCAGTTC
TCAGAGCAGCAGCTATGGGCAGCCCCAGAGTGGGAGCTACAGCCAGCAGCCTAGCTATGGTGGACAGCAG
CAAAGCTATGGACAGCAGCAAAGCTATAATCCCCCTCAGGGCTATGAACAGCAGAACCAGTACAACAGCA
GCAGTGGTGGTGGAGGTGGAGGTGGAGGTGGAGGTAACTATGGCCAAGATCAATCCTCCATGAGTAGTGG
TGGTGGCAGTGGTGGCGGTTATGGCAATCAAGACCAGAGTGGTGGAGGTGGCAGCGGTGGCTATGGACAG
CAGGACCGTGGAGGCCGCGGCAGGGGTGGCAGTGGTGGCGGCGGCGGCGGCGGCGGTGGTGGTTACAACC
GCAGCAGTGGTGGCTATGAACCCAGAGGTCGTGGAGGTGGCCGTGGAGGCAGAGGTGGCATGGGCGGAAG
TGACCGTGGTGGCTTCAATAAATTTGGTGGCCCTCGGGACCAAGGATCACGTCATGACTCCGAACAGGAT
AATTCAGACAACAACACCATCTTTGTGCAAGGCCTGGGTGAGAATGTTACAATTGAGTCTGTGGCTGATT
ACTTCAAGCAGATTGGTATTATTAAGACAAACAAGAAAACGGGACAGCCCATGATTAATTTGTACACAGA
CAGGGAAACTGGCAAGCTGAAGGGAGAGGCAACGGTCTCTTTTGATGACCCACCTTCAGCTAAAGCAGCT
ATTGACTGGTTTGATGGTAAAGAATTCTCCGGAAATCCTATCAAGGTCTCATTTGCTACTCGCCGGGCAG
ACTTTAATCGGGGTGGTGGCAATGGTCGTGGAGGCCGAGGGCGAGGAGGACCCATGGGCCGTGGAGGCTA
TGGAGGTGGTGGCAGTGGTGGTGGTGGCCGAGGAGGATTTCCCAGTGGAGGTGGTGGCGGTGGAGGACAG
CAGCGAGCTGGTGACTGGAAGTGTCCTAATCCCACCTGTGAGAATATGAACTTCTCTTGGAGGAATGAAT
GCAACCAGTGTAAGGCCCCTAAACCAGATGGCCCAGGAGGGGGACCAGGTGGCTCTCACATGGGGGGTAA
CTACGGGGATGATCGTCGTGGTGGCAGAGGAGGCTATGATCGAGGCGGCTACCGGGGCCGCGGCGGGGAC
CGTGGAGGCTTCCGAGGGGGCCGGGGTGGTGGGGACAGAGGTGGCTTTGGCCCTGGCAAGATGGATTCCA
GGGGTGAGCACAGACAGGATCGCAGGGAGAGGCCGTATTAA
